>Addgene plasmid #100616 | YCe1697 HC_Kan_RFP-p8 | depositor full sequence | sequence record 189533 | YCe1697 HC_Kan_RFP-p8 sequence 2939 bps
AACGAATTCAAGCTTGATATCATTCAGGACGAGCCTCAGACTCCAGCGTAACTGGACTGCAATCAACTCA
CTGGCTCACCTTCACGGGTGGGCCTTTCTTCGGTAGAAAATCAAAGGATCTTCTTGAGATCCTTTTTTTC
TGCGCGTAATCTGCTGCTTGCAAACAAAAAAACCACCGCTACCAGCGGTGGTTTGTTTGCCGGATCAAGA
GCTACCAACTCTTTTTCCGAGGTAACTGGCTTCAGCAGAGCGCAGATACCAAATACTGTTCTTCTAGTGT
AGCCGTAGTTAGGCCACCACTTCAAGAACTCTGTAGCACCGCCTACATACCTCGCTCTGCTAATCCTGTT
ACCAGTGGCTGCTGCCAGTGGCGATAAGTCGTGTCTTACCGGGTTGGACTCAAGACGATAGTTACCGGAT
AAGGCGCAGCGGTCGGGCTGAACGGGGGGTTCGTGCACACAGCCCAGCTTGGAGCGAACGACCTACACCG
AACTGAGATACCTACAGCGTGAGCTATGAGAAAGCGCCACGCTTCCCGAAGGGAGAAAGGCGGACAGGTA
TCCGGTAAGCGGCAGGGTCGGAACAGGAGAGCGCACGAGGGAGCTTCCAGGGGGAAACGCCTGGTATCTT
TATAGTCCTGTCGGGTTTCGCCACCTCTGACTTGAGCATCGATTTTTGTGATGCTCGTCAGGGGGGCGGA
GCCTATGGAAAAACGCCAGCAACGCAGAAAGGCCCACCCGAAGGTGAGCCAGGTGATTACATTTGGGCCC
TCATTAGAAAAACTCATCGAGCATCAAGTGAAACTGCAATTTATTCATATCAGGATTATCAATACCATAT
TTTTGAAAAAGCCGTTTCTGTAATGAAGGAGAAAACTCACCGAGGCAGTTCCATAGGATGGCAAGATCCT
GGTATCGGTCTGCGATTCCGACTCGTCCAACATCAATACAACCTATTAATTTCCCCTCGTCAAAAATAAG
GTTATCAAGTGAGAAATCACCATGAGTGACGACTGAATCCGGTGAGAATGGCAAAAGCTTATGCATTTCT
TTCCAGACTTGTTCAACAGGCCAGCCATTACGCTCGTCATCAAAATCACTCGCACCAACCAAACCGTTAT
TCATTCGTGATTGCGCCTGAGCGAGACGAAATACGCGATCGCCGTTAAAAGGACAATTACAAACAGGAAT
CGAATGCAACCGGCGCAGGAACACTGCCAGCGCATCAACAATATTTTCACCTGAATCAGGATATTCTTCT
AATACCTGGAATGCTGTTTTCCCTGGGATCGCAGTGGTGAGTAACCATGCATCATCAGGAGTACGGATAA
AATGCTTGATGGTCGGAAGAGGCATAAATTCCGTCAGCCAGTTTAGCCTGACCATCTCATCTGTAACATC
ATTGGCAACGCTACCTTTGCCATGTTTCAGAAACAACTCTGGCGCATCGGGCTTCCCATACAATCGATAG
ATTGTCGCACCTGATTGCCCGACATTATCGCGAGCCCATTTATACCCATATAAATCAGCATCCATGTTGG
AATTTAATCGCGGCCTCGAGCAAGACGTTTCCCGTTGAATATGGCTCATTTTAGCTTCCTTAGCTCCTGA
AAATCTCGATAACTCAAAAAATACGCCCGGTAGTGATCTTATTTCATTATGGTGAAAGTTGGAACCTCTT
ACGTGCCGATCAAGTCAAAAGCCTCCGGTCGGAGGCTTTTGACTTTCTGCTATGGAGGTCAGGTATGATT
TAAATGGTCAGTATTGAGCGATATCTAGAGAATTCGTCACGTCTCGAGGCAGAGACCGAATTCGCGGCCG
CTTCTAGAGCAATACGCAAACCGCCTCTCCCCGCGCGTTGGCCGATTCATTAATGCAGCTGGCACGACAG
GTTTCCCGACTGGAAAGCGGGCAGTGAGCGCAACGCAATTAATGTGAGTTAGCTCACTCATTAGGCACCC
CAGGCTTTACACTTTATGCTTCCGGCTCGTATGTTGTGTGGAATTGTGAGCGGATAACAATTTCACACAT
ACTAGAGAAAGAGGAGAAATACTAGATGGCTTCCTCCGAAGACGTTATCAAAGAGTTCATGCGTTTCAAA
GTTCGTATGGAAGGTTCCGTTAACGGTCACGAGTTCGAAATCGAAGGTGAAGGTGAAGGTCGTCCGTACG
AAGGTACCCAGACCGCTAAACTGAAAGTTACCAAAGGTGGTCCGCTGCCGTTCGCTTGGGACATCCTGTC
CCCGCAGTTCCAGTACGGTTCCAAAGCTTACGTTAAACACCCGGCTGACATCCCGGACTACCTGAAACTG
TCCTTCCCGGAAGGTTTCAAATGGGAACGTGTTATGAACTTCGAAGACGGTGGTGTTGTTACCGTTACCC
AGGACTCCTCCCTGCAAGACGGTGAGTTCATCTACAAAGTTAAACTGCGTGGTACCAACTTCCCGTCCGA
CGGTCCGGTTATGCAGAAAAAAACCATGGGTTGGGAAGCTTCCACCGAACGTATGTACCCGGAAGACGGT
GCTCTGAAAGGTGAAATCAAAATGCGTCTGAAACTGAAAGACGGTGGTCACTACGACGCTGAAGTTAAAA
CCACCTACATGGCTAAAAAACCGGTTCAGCTGCCGGGTGCTTACAAAACCGACATCAAACTGGACATCAC
CTCCCACAACGAAGACTACACCATCGTTGAACAGTACGAACGTGCTGAAGGTCGTCACTCCACCGGTGCT
TAATAACGCTGATAGTGCTAGTGTAGATCGCTACTAGAGCCAGGCATCAAATAAAACGAAAGGCTCAGTC
GAAAGACTGGGCCTTTCGTTTTATCTGTTGTTTGTCGGTGAACGCTCTCTACTAGAGTCACACTGGCTCA
CCTTCGGGTGGGCCTTTCTGCGTTTATATACTAGTAGCGGCCGCTGCAGGGTCTCTGCGTCGAGACGAA
Features (pLannotate 1.2.2; 15 found; start..end, strand, type, name):
     73..102     +  terminator     T3Te terminator: phage T3 early transcription terminator
    124..711     +  rep_origin     ori: high-copy-number ColE1/pMB1/pBR322/pUC origin of replication
    723..750     -  terminator     T7Te terminator: phage T7 early transcription terminator
    774..1589    -  CDS            KanR: aminoglycoside phosphotransferase; aph(3')-Ia; confers resistance to kanamycin in bacteria or G418 (Geneticin®) in eukaryotes
   1590..1692    -  promoter       cat promoter: promoter of the E. coli cat gene encoding chloramphenicol acetyltransferase
   1693..1724    -  terminator     tonB terminator: bidirectional E. coli tonB-P14 transcription terminator
   1808..1829    +  misc_feature   BioBrick prefix: BioBrick prefix for parts that do not start with "ATG"
   1830..1917    +  CDS            lacI (fragment): lac repressor; lacI; The lac repressor binds to the lac operator to inhibit transcription in E. coli. This inhibition can be relieved by adding lactose or isopropyl-β-D-thiogalactopyranoside (IPTG).
   1930..1951    +  protein_bind   CAP binding site: CAP binding activates transcription in the presence of cAMP. E. coli catabolite activator protein
   1966..1996    +  promoter       lac promoter: promoter for the E. coli lac operon
   2004..2020    +  protein_bind   lac operator: The lac repressor binds to the lac operator to inhibit transcription in E. coli. This inhibition can be relieved by adding lactose or isopropyl-β-D-thiogalactopyranoside (IPTG). lac repressor encoded by lacI
   2056..2730    +  CDS            mRFP1: mRFP1 is a basic (constitutively fluorescent) red fluorescent protein published in 2002, derived from Discosoma sp.. It is reported to be a somewhat slowly-maturing monomer with low acid sensitivity.
   2778..2849    +  terminator     rrnB T1 terminator: transcription terminator T1 from the E. coli rrnB gene
   2865..2892    +  terminator     T7Te terminator: phage T7 early transcription terminator
   2899..2919    +  misc_feature   BioBrick suffix: universal suffix for all parts
