>Addgene plasmid #100616 | YCe1697 HC_Kan_RFP-p8 | addgene full sequence | sequence record 192648 | Addgene NGS Result
TCGTCTCGACGCAGAGACCCTGCAGCGGCCGCTACTAGTATATAAACGCAGAAAGGCCCACCCGAAGGTG
AGCCAGTGTGACTCTAGTAGAGAGCGTTCACCGACAAACAACAGATAAAACGAAAGGCCCAGTCTTTCGA
CTGAGCCTTTCGTTTTATTTGATGCCTGGCTCTAGTAGCGATCTACACTAGCACTATCAGCGTTATTAAG
CACCGGTGGAGTGACGACCTTCAGCACGTTCGTACTGTTCAACGATGGTGTAGTCTTCGTTGTGGGAGGT
GATGTCCAGTTTGATGTCGGTTTTGTAAGCACCCGGCAGCTGAACCGGTTTTTTAGCCATGTAGGTGGTT
TTAACTTCAGCGTCGTAGTGACCACCGTCTTTCAGTTTCAGACGCATTTTGATTTCACCTTTCAGAGCAC
CGTCTTCCGGGTACATACGTTCGGTGGAAGCTTCCCAACCCATGGTTTTTTTCTGCATAACCGGACCGTC
GGACGGGAAGTTGGTACCACGCAGTTTAACTTTGTAGATGAACTCACCGTCTTGCAGGGAGGAGTCCTGG
GTAACGGTAACAACACCACCGTCTTCGAAGTTCATAACACGTTCCCATTTGAAACCTTCCGGGAAGGACA
GTTTCAGGTAGTCCGGGATGTCAGCCGGGTGTTTAACGTAAGCTTTGGAACCGTACTGGAACTGCGGGGA
CAGGATGTCCCAAGCGAACGGCAGCGGACCACCTTTGGTAACTTTCAGTTTAGCGGTCTGGGTACCTTCG
TACGGACGACCTTCACCTTCACCTTCGATTTCGAACTCGTGACCGTTAACGGAACCTTCCATACGAACTT
TGAAACGCATGAACTCTTTGATAACGTCTTCGGAGGAAGCCATCTAGTATTTCTCCTCTTTCTCTAGTAT
GTGTGAAATTGTTATCCGCTCACAATTCCACACAACATACGAGCCGGAAGCATAAAGTGTAAAGCCTGGG
GTGCCTAATGAGTGAGCTAACTCACATTAATTGCGTTGCGCTCACTGCCCGCTTTCCAGTCGGGAAACCT
GTCGTGCCAGCTGCATTAATGAATCGGCCAACGCGCGGGGAGAGGCGGTTTGCGTATTGCTCTAGAAGCG
GCCGCGAATTCGGTCTCTGCCTCGAGACGTGACGAATTCTCTAGATATCGCTCAATACTGACCATTTAAA
TCATACCTGACCTCCATAGCAGAAAGTCAAAAGCCTCCGACCGGAGGCTTTTGACTTGATCGGCACGTAA
GAGGTTCCAACTTTCACCATAATGAAATAAGATCACTACCGGGCGTATTTTTTGAGTTATCGAGATTTTC
AGGAGCTAAGGAAGCTAAAATGAGCCATATTCAACGGGAAACGTCTTGCTCGAGGCCGCGATTAAATTCC
AACATGGATGCTGATTTATATGGGTATAAATGGGCTCGCGATAATGTCGGGCAATCAGGTGCGACAATCT
ATCGATTGTATGGGAAGCCCGATGCGCCAGAGTTGTTTCTGAAACATGGCAAAGGTAGCGTTGCCAATGA
TGTTACAGATGAGATGGTCAGGCTAAACTGGCTGACGGAATTTATGCCTCTTCCGACCATCAAGCATTTT
ATCCGTACTCCTGATGATGCATGGTTACTCACCACTGCGATCCCAGGGAAAACAGCATTCCAGGTATTAG
AAGAATATCCTGATTCAGGTGAAAATATTGTTGATGCGCTGGCAGTGTTCCTGCGCCGGTTGCATTCGAT
TCCTGTTTGTAATTGTCCTTTTAACGGCGATCGCGTATTTCGTCTCGCTCAGGCGCAATCACGAATGAAT
AACGGTTTGGTTGGTGCGAGTGATTTTGATGACGAGCGTAATGGCTGGCCTGTTGAACAAGTCTGGAAAG
AAATGCATAAGCTTTTGCCATTCTCACCGGATTCAGTCGTCACTCATGGTGATTTCTCACTTGATAACCT
TATTTTTGACGAGGGGAAATTAATAGGTTGTATTGATGTTGGACGAGTCGGAATCGCAGACCGATACCAG
GATCTTGCCATCCTATGGAACTGCCTCGGTGAGTTTTCTCCTTCATTACAGAAACGGCTTTTTCAAAAAT
ATGGTATTGATAATCCTGATATGAATAAATTGCAGTTTCACTTGATGCTCGATGAGTTTTTCTGAGGGCC
CAAATGTAATCACCTGGCTCACCTTCGGGTGGGCCTTTCTGCGTTGCTGGCGTTTTTCCATAGGCTCCGC
CCCCCTGACGAGCATCACAAAAATCGATGCTCAAGTCAGAGGTGGCGAAACCCGACAGGACTATAAAGAT
ACCAGGCGTTTCCCCCTGGAAGCTCCCTCGTGCGCTCTCCTGTTCCGACCCTGCCGCTTACCGGATACCT
GTCCGCCTTTCTCCCTTCGGGAAGCGTGGCGCTTTCTCATAGCTCACGCTGTAGGTATCTCAGTTCGGTG
TAGGTCGTTCGCTCCAAGCTGGGCTGTGTGCACGAACCCCCCGTTCAGCCCGACCGCTGCGCCTTATCCG
GTAACTATCGTCTTGAGTCCAACCCGGTAAGACACGACTTATCGCCACTGGCAGCAGCCACTGGTAACAG
GATTAGCAGAGCGAGGTATGTAGGCGGTGCTACAGAGTTCTTGAAGTGGTGGCCTAACTACGGCTACACT
AGAAGAACAGTATTTGGTATCTGCGCTCTGCTGAAGCCAGTTACCTCGGAAAAAGAGTTGGTAGCTCTTG
ATCCGGCAAACAAACCACCGCTGGTAGCGGTGGTTTTTTTGTTTGCAAGCAGCAGATTACGCGCAGAAAA
AAAGGATCTCAAGAAGATCCTTTGATTTTCTACCGAAGAAAGGCCCACCCGTGAAGGTGAGCCAGTGAGT
TGATTGCAGTCCAGTTACGCTGGAGTCTGAGGCTCGTCCTGAATGATATCAAGCTTGAATTCGTT
Features (pLannotate 1.2.2; 15 found; start..end, strand, type, name):
     20..40      -  misc_feature   BioBrick suffix: universal suffix for all parts
     47..74      -  terminator     T7Te terminator: phage T7 early transcription terminator
     90..161     -  terminator     rrnB T1 terminator: transcription terminator T1 from the E. coli rrnB gene
    209..883     -  CDS            mRFP1: mRFP1 is a basic (constitutively fluorescent) red fluorescent protein published in 2002, derived from Discosoma sp.. It is reported to be a somewhat slowly-maturing monomer with low acid sensitivity.
    919..935     -  protein_bind   lac operator: The lac repressor binds to the lac operator to inhibit transcription in E. coli. This inhibition can be relieved by adding lactose or isopropyl-β-D-thiogalactopyranoside (IPTG). lac repressor encoded by lacI
    943..973     -  promoter       lac promoter: promoter for the E. coli lac operon
    988..1009    -  protein_bind   CAP binding site: CAP binding activates transcription in the presence of cAMP. E. coli catabolite activator protein
   1022..1109    -  CDS            lacI (fragment): lac repressor; lacI; The lac repressor binds to the lac operator to inhibit transcription in E. coli. This inhibition can be relieved by adding lactose or isopropyl-β-D-thiogalactopyranoside (IPTG).
   1110..1131    -  misc_feature   BioBrick prefix: BioBrick prefix for parts that do not start with "ATG"
   1215..1246    +  terminator     tonB terminator: bidirectional E. coli tonB-P14 transcription terminator
   1247..1349    +  promoter       cat promoter: promoter of the E. coli cat gene encoding chloramphenicol acetyltransferase
   1350..2163    +  CDS            KanR (fragment): aminoglycoside phosphotransferase; aph(3')-Ia; confers resistance to kanamycin in bacteria or G418 (Geneticin®) in eukaryotes
   2186..2213    +  terminator     T7Te terminator: phage T7 early transcription terminator
   2225..2812    -  rep_origin     ori: high-copy-number ColE1/pMB1/pBR322/pUC origin of replication
   2834..2863    -  terminator     T3Te terminator: phage T3 early transcription terminator
