[The description below was written by a language model from this plasmid's Addgene catalogue record and pLannotate feature annotations shown in this document.]
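Description:
YCe1697 HC_Kan_RFP-p8 is an empty part-entry (domestication) vector from the EMMA mammalian modular assembly toolkit, built on the pSMART HC_Kan backbone and dedicated to position 8 of the EMMA assembly scheme. It is a small bacterial cloning plasmid of roughly 2.9 kb, propagated in E. coli from a high-copy ColE1/pUC-type origin and selected with kanamycin through an aph(3')-Ia resistance gene annotated as driven by the cat promoter. As is typical of this backbone, the origin, marker and cloning region are insulated from one another by transcription terminators (tonB, T7Te, T3Te), which limits read-through into or out of cloned DNA.

The cloning site is occupied by a placeholder red fluorescent reporter cassette. It consists of mRFP1 expressed from the lac promoter, with its CAP binding site and lac operator and a short residual lacI fragment upstream. The rrnB T1 and T7Te terminators follow the reporter, and the whole cassette is bracketed by BioBrick prefix and suffix sequences, which suggests it came from a BioBrick-format part. According to the depositor, a new DNA fragment is inserted by a BsaI Golden Gate reaction that displaces the RFP cassette. Loss of the red reporter would presumably distinguish recombinant colonies from those carrying the parental vector. The resulting plasmid carries the part flanked by BsmBI sites and the fusion sites specific to position 8, ready for release and ordered assembly into mammalian expression vectors with parts from the other positions. The type IIS sites and fusion sites themselves are not annotated in the feature tables.

The sequencing-derived and depositor sequences show the same feature set in opposite orientations and differ by only a few nucleotides in length. In the sequencing-derived record KanR is called as a fragment.
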