Addgene plasmid #100616: YCe1697 HC_Kan_RFP-p8
Purpose: (Empty Backbone) EMMA toolkit part-entry vector position 8
Depositing lab: Yizhi Cai. Depositing organization: University of Edinburgh. Publication: EMMA: An Extensible Mammalian Modular Assembly Toolkit for the Rapid Design and Production of Diverse Expression Vectors. Martella A, Matjusaitis M, Auxillos J, Pollard SM, Cai Y. ACS Synth Biol. 2017 Apr 24. doi: 10.1021/acssynbio.7b00016. PubMed 28418644.
Backbone
  Vector backbone: pSMART HC_Kan
  Vector type: Synthetic Biology
Growth in bacteria
  Bacterial resistance: Kanamycin, 50 μg/mL
  Growth temperature: 37°C
  Growth strain: DH5alpha
  Copy number: High Copy
Gene/Insert
  Gene/Insert name: None
Terms and licenses: Academic/Nonprofit Terms; Industry Terms: Not Available to Industry
Depositor comments: It is used to standardize new parts for EMMA toolkit. New DNA fragments (parts) are cloned into this plasmid replacing the RFP gene through a BsaI Golden Gate reaction. The resulting plasmid will have the part flanked by BsmBI sites and the fusion sites corresponding to position 8 of EMMA platform.
How to cite: YCe1697 HC_Kan_RFP-p8 was a gift from Yizhi Cai (Addgene plasmid # 100616 ; http://n2t.net/addgene:100616 ; RRID:Addgene_100616)
